Addgene plasmid #131637: pCMV-APOBEC1-YTHmut
Purpose: Expresses APOBEC1 fused to a mutant YTH domain with diminished m6A binding
Depositing lab: Kate Meyer. Depositing organization: Duke University. Publication: DART-seq: an antibody-free method for global m(6)A detection. Meyer KD. Nat Methods. 2019 Sep 23. pii: 10.1038/s41592-019-0570-0. doi: 10.1038/s41592-019-0570-0. PubMed 31548708.
Backbone
  Vector backbone: pCMV-BE1
  Backbone size w/o insert (bp): 3373
  Total vector size (bp): 4651
  Vector type: Mammalian Expression
Growth in bacteria
  Bacterial resistance: Ampicillin, 100 μg/mL
  Growth temperature: 37°C
  Growth strain: DH5alpha
  Copy number: Low Copy
Gene/Insert
  Gene/Insert name: APOBEC1-YTHmut-HA
  Species: H. sapiens (human), R. norvegicus (rat)
  Insert size (bp): 1278
  Mutation: YTH domain lacks AA 385-409 comprising the m6A-binding region
  Entrez Gene: YTHDF2 (a.k.a. CAHL, DF2, HGRG8, NY-REN-2)
  Promoter: CMV
  Tag / fusion protein: HA (C terminal on insert)
  Cloning method: Restriction Enzyme; 5′ cloning site XmaI (not destroyed); 3′ cloning site PmeI (not destroyed)
  Sequencing primers: 5′ T7 Fwd; 3′ BGH Rev
Resource information
  A portion of this plasmid was derived from a plasmid made by: Addgene 73019; pCMV-BE1
Terms and licenses: Academic/Nonprofit Terms; Industry Terms: Not Available to Industry
How to cite: pCMV-APOBEC1-YTHmut was a gift from Kate Meyer (Addgene plasmid # 131637 ; http://n2t.net/addgene:131637 ; RRID:Addgene_131637)
