[The description below was written by a language model from this plasmid's Addgene catalogue record and pLannotate feature annotations shown in this document.]
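Description:
pCMV-APOBEC1-YTHmut is a mammalian expression plasmid of about 4.65 kb, built on the pCMV-BE1 base-editor backbone. It is maintained in E. coli through a ColE1/pUC-type origin and selected with ampicillin via the β-lactamase gene under its native bla promoter. The catalogue lists it as low copy, although the annotated origin is of the type usually described as high copy. Short remnants of lac regulatory elements, a pBluescript polylinker, an SV40 promoter and a pBR322 bom region are also annotated, but these are backbone leftovers with no evident function. No mammalian selection marker is recorded, which suits transient transfection.

The expression cassette uses the human CMV immediate-early enhancer and promoter, followed by a T7 promoter and terminated by the bovine growth hormone polyadenylation signal. The open reading frame encodes rat APOBEC1, a cytidine deaminase, joined to a fragment of human YTHDF2 carrying its YTH domain, with a C-terminal HA epitope tag for detection. A roughly 40 nt stretch between the two parts is annotated as an ABE(7.10) fragment. This most likely reflects the linker inherited from the base-editor parent rather than any adenine deaminase content. The YTH domain here lacks residues 385–409, the m6A-binding region, so its recognition of N6-methyladenosine is diminished.

The plasmid belongs to the DART-seq approach, an antibody-free method for global m6A detection. There, tethering APOBEC1 to a YTH domain directs C-to-U editing next to methylated sites, which are then read out by RNA sequencing. The binding-deficient version presumably serves as a negative control, identifying editing that occurs independently of m6A recognition.
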