Features (pLannotate 1.2.2; 17 found; start..end, strand, type, name):
    105..484     +  enhancer       CMV enhancer: human cytomegalovirus immediate early enhancer
    485..688     +  promoter       CMV promoter: human cytomegalovirus (CMV) immediate early promoter
    730..748     +  promoter       T7 promoter: promoter for bacteriophage T7 RNA polymerase
    762..1448    +  CDS            Apobec1: ABEC1_RAT - Experimental evidence at protein level: Swiss-Prot protein existence level 1. Catalytic component of the apolipoprotein B mRNA editing enzyme complex which is responsible for the postranscriptional editing of a CAA codon for Gln to a UAA codon for stop in the APOB mRNA. May also play a role in the epigenetic regulation of gene expression by participating in DNA demethylation. From Rattus norvegicus (Rat).
   1449..1489    +  CDS            ABE(7.10) (fragment): adenine base editor comprising wild-type E. coli TadA fused to the evolved TadA*(7.10) mutant (Gaudelli et al., 2017)
   1494..2003    +  CDS            YTHDF2 (fragment): YTHD2_HUMAN - Also known as HGRG8 From Homo sapiens (Human).
   2071..2295    +  polyA_signal   bGH poly(A) signal: bovine growth hormone polyadenylation signal
   2299..2320    +  promoter       SV40 promoter (fragment): SV40 enhancer and early promoter
   2325..2341    +  misc_feature   MCS (fragment): pBluescript multiple cloning site
   2390..2406    -  protein_bind   lac operator: The lac repressor binds to the lac operator to inhibit transcription in E. coli. This inhibition can be relieved by adding lactose or isopropyl-β-D-thiogalactopyranoside (IPTG). lac repressor encoded by lacI
   2414..2444    -  promoter       lac promoter: promoter for the E. coli lac operon
   2459..2480    -  protein_bind   CAP binding site: CAP binding activates transcription in the presence of cAMP. E. coli catabolite activator protein
   2493..2585    -  CDS            lacI (fragment): lac repressor; lacI; The lac repressor binds to the lac operator to inhibit transcription in E. coli. This inhibition can be relieved by adding lactose or isopropyl-β-D-thiogalactopyranoside (IPTG).
   2768..3356    -  rep_origin     ori: high-copy-number ColE1/pMB1/pBR322/pUC origin of replication
   3527..4387    -  CDS            AmpR: β-lactamase; bla; confers resistance to ampicillin, carbenicillin, and related antibiotics
   4388..4492    -  promoter       AmpR promoter: bla
   4563..4607    -  misc_feature   bom (fragment): basis of mobility region from pBR322
>Addgene plasmid #131637 | pCMV-APOBEC1-YTHmut | addgene full sequence | sequence record 260791 | Addgene NGS Result
TTAAGCTACAACAAGGCAAGGCTTGACCGACAATTGCATGAAGAATCTGCTTAGGGTTAGGCGTTTTGCG
CTGCTTCGCGATGTACGGGCCAGATATACGCGTTGACATTGATTATTGACTAGTTATTAATAGTAATCAA
TTACGGGGTCATTAGTTCATAGCCCATATATGGAGTTCCGCGTTACATAACTTACGGTAAATGGCCCGCC
TGGCTGACCGCCCAACGACCCCCGCCCATTGACGTCAATAATGACGTATGTTCCCATAGTAACGCCAATA
GGGACTTTCCATTGACGTCAATGGGTGGAGTATTTACGGTAAACTGCCCACTTGGCAGTACATCAAGTGT
ATCATATGCCAAGTACGCCCCCTATTGACGTCAATGACGGTAAATGGCCCGCCTGGCATTATGCCCAGTA
CATGACCTTATGGGACTTTCCTACTTGGCAGTACATCTACGTATTAGTCATCGCTATTACCATGGTGATG
CGGTTTTGGCAGTACATCAATGGGCGTGGATAGCGGTTTGACTCACGGGGATTTCCAAGTCTCCACCCCA
TTGACGTCAATGGGAGTTTGTTTTGGCACCAAAATCAACGGGACTTTCCAAAATGTCGTAACAACTCCGC
CCCATTGACGCAAATGGGCGGTAGGCGTGTACGGTGGGAGGTCTATATAAGCAGAGCTGGTTTAGTGAAC
CGTCAGATCCGCTAGAGATCCGCGGCCGCTAATACGACTCACTATAGGGAGAGCCGCCACCATGAGCTCA
GAGACTGGCCCAGTGGCTGTGGACCCCACATTGAGACGGCGGATCGAGCCCCATGAGTTTGAGGTATTCT
TCGATCCGAGAGAGCTCCGCAAGGAGACCTGCCTGCTTTACGAAATTAATTGGGGGGGCCGGCACTCCAT
TTGGCGACATACATCACAGAACACTAACAAGCACGTCGAAGTCAACTTCATCGAGAAGTTCACGACAGAA
AGATATTTCTGTCCGAACACAAGGTGCAGCATTACCTGGTTTCTCAGCTGGAGCCCATGCGGCGAATGTA
GTAGGGCCATCACTGAATTCCTGTCAAGGTATCCCCACGTCACTCTGTTTATTTACATCGCAAGGCTGTA
CCACCACGCTGACCCCCGCAATCGACAAGGCCTGCGGGATTTGATCTCTTCAGGTGTGACTATCCAAATT
ATGACTGAGCAGGAGTCAGGATACTGCTGGAGAAACTTTGTGAATTATAGCCCGAGTAATGAAGCCCACT
GGCCTAGGTATCCCCATCTGTGGGTACGACTGTACGTTCTTGAACTGTACTGCATCATACTGGGCCTGCC
TCCTTGTCTCAACATTCTGAGAAGGAAGCAGCCACAGCTGACATTCTTTACCATCGCTCTTCAGTCTTGT
CATTACCAGCGACTGCCCCCACACATTCTCTGGGCCACCGGGTTGAAAAGCGGCAGCGAGACTCCCGGGA
CCTCAGAGTCCGCCACACCAGAAGGCCGGGTTTTCATCATTAAGAGCTACTCTGAGGACGATATTCACCG
TTCCATTAAGTATAATATTTGGTGCAGCACAGAGCATGGTAACAAGAGACTGGATGCTGCTTATCGTTCC
ATGAACGGGAAAGGCCCCGTTTACTTACTTTTCAGTGTCAACGGCAGTGGACACTTCTGTGGCGTGGCAG
AAATGAAATCTGCTGTGGACTACAACACATGTGCAGGTGTGTGGTCCCAGGACAAATGGAAGGGTCGTTT
TGATGTCAGGTGGATTTTTGTGAAGGACGTTCCCAATAGCCAACTGCGACACATTCGCCTAGAGAACAAC
GAGAATAAACCAGTGACCAACTCTAGGGACACTCAGGAAGTGCCTCTGGAAAAGGCTAAGCAGGTGTTGA
AAATTATAGCCAGCTACAAGCACACCACTTCCATTTTTGATGACTTCTCACACTATGAGAAACGCCAAGA
GGAAGAAGAAAGTGTTAAAAAGGAACGTCAAGGTCGTGGGAAACTCGAGTACCCCTACGACGTGCCCGAC
TACGCCTGAGTTTAAACTTAAACCCGCTGATCAGCCTCGACTGTGCCTTCTAGTTGCCAGCCATCTGTTG
TTTGCCCCTCCCCCGTGCCTTCCTTGACCCTGGAAGGTGCCACTCCCACTGTCCTTTCCTAATAAAATGA
GGAAATTGCATCGCATTGTCTGAGTAGGTGTCATTCTATTCTGGGGGGTGGGGTGGGGCAGGACAGCAAG
GGGGAGGATTGGGAAGACAATAGCAGGCATGCTGGGGATGCGGTGGGCTCTATGGCTTCTGAGGCGGAAA
GAACCAGCTGGGGCTCGATACCGTCGACCTCTAGCTAGAGCTTGGCGTAATCATGGTCATAGCTGTTTCC
TGTGTGAAATTGTTATCCGCTCACAATTCCACACAACATACGAGCCGGAAGCATAAAGTGTAAAGCCTAG
GGTGCCTAATGAGTGAGCTAACTCACATTAATTGCGTTGCGCTCACTGCCCGCTTTCCAGTCGGGAAACC
TGTCGTGCCAGCTGCATTAATGAATCGGCCAACGCGCGGGGAGAGGCGGTTTGCGTATTGGGCGCTCTTC
CGCTTCCTCGCTCACTGACTCGCTGCGCTCGGTCGTTCGGCTGCGGCGAGCGGTATCAGCTCACTCAAAG
GCGGTAATACGGTTATCCACAGAATCAGGGGATAACGCAGGAAAGAACATGTGAGCAAAAGGCCAGCAAA
AGGCCAGGAACCGTAAAAAGGCCGCGTTGCTGGCGTTTTTCCATAGGCTCCGCCCCCCTGACGAGCATCA
CAAAAATCGACGCTCAAGTCAGAGGTGGCGAAACCCGACAGGACTATAAAGATACCAGGCGTTTCCCCCT
GGAAGCTCCCTCGTGCGCTCTCCTGTTCCGACCCTGCCGCTTACCGGATACCTGTCCGCCTTTCTCCCTT
CGGGAAGCGTGGCGCTTTCTCATAGCTCACGCTGTAGGTATCTCAGTTCGGTGTAGGTCGTTCGCTCCAA
GCTGGGCTGTGTGCACGAACCCCCCGTTCAGCCCGACCGCTGCGCCTTATCCGGTAACTATCGTCTTGAG
TCCAACCCGGTAAGACACGACTTATCGCCACTGGCAGCAGCCACTGGTAACAGGATTAGCAGAGCGAGGT
ATGTAGGCGGTGCTACAGAGTTCTTGAAGTGGTGGCCTAACTACGGCTACACTAGAAGAACAGTATTTGG
TATCTGCGCTCTGCTGAAGCCAGTTACCTTCGGAAAAAGAGTTGGTAGCTCTTGATCCGGCAAACAAACC
ACCGCTGGTAGCGGTGGTTTTTTTGTTTGCAAGCAGCAGATTACGCGCAGAAAAAAAGGATCTCAAGAAG
ATCCTTTGATCTTTTCTACGGGGTCTGACGCTCAGTGGAACGAAAACTCACGTTAAGGGATTTTGGTCAT
GAGATTATCAAAAAGGATCTTCACCTAGATCCTTTTAAATTAAAAATGAAGTTTTAAATCAATCTAAAGT
ATATATGAGTAAACTTGGTCTGACAGTTACCAATGCTTAATCAGTGAGGCACCTATCTCAGCGATCTGTC
TATTTCGTTCATCCATAGTTGCCTGACTCCCCGTCGTGTAGATAACTACGATACGGGAGGGCTTACCATC
TGGCCCCAGTGCTGCAATGATACCGCGAGACCCACGCTCACCGGCTCCAGATTTATCAGCAATAAACCAG
CCAGCCGGAAGGGCCGAGCGCAGAAGTGGTCCTGCAACTTTATCCGCCTCCATCCAGTCTATTAATTGTT
GCCGGGAAGCTAGAGTAAGTAGTTCGCCAGTTAATAGTTTGCGCAACGTTGTTGCCATTGCTACAGGCAT
CGTGGTGTCACGCTCGTCGTTTGGTATGGCTTCATTCAGCTCCGGTTCCCAACGATCAAGGCGAGTTACA
TGATCCCCCATGTTGTGCAAAAAAGCGGTTAGCTCCTTCGGTCCTCCGATCGTTGTCAGAAGTAAGTTGG
CCGCAGTGTTATCACTCATGGTTATGGCAGCACTGCATAATTCTCTTACTGTCATGCCATCCGTAAGATG
CTTTTCTGTGACTGGTGAGTACTCAACCAAGTCATTCTGAGAATAGTGTATGCGGCGACCGAGTTGCTCT
TGCCCGGCGTCAATACGGGATAATACCGCGCCACATAGCAGAACTTTAAAAGTGCTCATCATTGGAAAAC
GTTCTTCGGGGCGAAAACTCTCAAGGATCTTACCGCTGTTGAGATCCAGTTCGATGTAACCCACTCGTGC
ACCCAACTGATCTTCAGCATCTTTTACTTTCACCAGCGTTTCTGGGTGAGCAAAAACAGGAAGGCAAAAT
GCCGCAAAAAAGGGAATAAGGGCGACACGGAAATGTTGAATACTCATACTCTTCCTTTTTCAATATTATT
GAAGCATTTATCAGGGTTATTGTCTCATGAGCGGATACATATTTGAATGTATTTAGAAAAATAAACAAAT
AGGGGTTCCGCGCACATTTCCCCGAAAAGTGCCACCTGACGTCGACGGATCGGGAGATCGATCTCCCGAT
CCCCTAGGGTCGACTCTCAGTACAATCTGCTCTGATGCCGCATAGTTAAGCCAGTATCTGCTCCCTGCTT
GTGTGTTGGAGGTCGCTGAGTAGTGCGCGAGCAAAAT
